Addgene plasmid #8431: pUC19 PKC eta
Depositing lab: Frederic Mushinski. Depositing organization: National Cancer Institute (NCI).
Backbone
  Vector backbone: pUC19
  Backbone manufacturer: ATCC
  Backbone size w/o insert (bp): 2700
  Vector type: Bacterial Expression
Growth in bacteria
  Bacterial resistance: Ampicillin, 100 μg/mL
  Growth temperature: 37°C
  Growth strain: DH5alpha
  Copy number: High Copy
Gene/Insert
  Gene/Insert name: Mouse Protein Kinase C eta (alt names: PKC eta; Protein Kinase C eta)
  Species: M. musculus (mouse)
  Insert size (bp): 2300
  Entrez Gene: Prkch (a.k.a. Pkch)
  Cloning method: Restriction Enzyme
  Sequencing primers: 5′ M13 Reverse; 3′ M13 Forward20
Terms and licenses: Academic/Nonprofit Terms; Industry Terms: Not Available to Industry
How to cite: pUC19 PKC eta was a gift from Frederic Mushinski (Addgene plasmid # 8431 ; http://n2t.net/addgene:8431 ; RRID:Addgene_8431)
