[The description below was written by a language model from this plasmid's Addgene catalogue record.]
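Description:
pUC19 PKC eta is a bacterial plasmid carrying the mouse protein kinase C eta cDNA (gene Prkch, also known as Pkch) in the standard pUC19 cloning vector. The backbone is about 2.7 kb and the insert about 2.3 kb, for a total of roughly 5 kb. As a pUC-series plasmid it is maintained at high copy number in E. coli and selected with ampicillin resistance. The insert was introduced by restriction enzyme cloning, although the record does not state which sites were used. It is flanked by the M13 reverse and M13 forward primer sites that border the pUC19 polylinker, which lets it be sequenced from both ends.

The catalogue classifies the vector type as bacterial expression, but no dedicated promoter, tag, fusion partner or reporter is recorded. In pUC19 the polylinker sits within the lacZ alpha fragment downstream of the lac promoter, so any transcription of the insert in bacteria would depend on its orientation and reading frame, neither of which the record gives. There are no eukaryotic promoters, selection markers or viral elements listed, so the plasmid is not suited to direct expression in mammalian cells. It is best regarded as a cDNA storage and source clone, useful for propagating the mouse PKC eta sequence, subcloning it into expression vectors, or generating probes and PCR templates for studies of this novel-class protein kinase C isoform. No feature table was provided, so the exact extent of the coding sequence and any untranslated regions within the insert cannot be confirmed.
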