>Addgene plasmid #8431 | pUC19 PKC eta | addgene partial sequence | sequence record 17321 | 8431 with M13R
ACCTTCCCCTTTGGTTCTGACTCCCCATAAGGCTACAGTTGCAATTCCGGTGACACATAGGAAAAGTTTC
TAAACTCATCCTGGTTAATCATAGGAAGATGTCCCTCATCAATCGGAGTTAAGACGGGCTCTTCTTTTAT
AAAGTCTGGGTCAAAATTGCTGACATCTTCTCGGGATTTGATTCTAGGTCGGAAAGGCGGCTCTAACTGG
CGATGGTTCAACTGGGCCCAGTCGATTTCCTTAAAGAAAGGGTGTCTCAGGATCTCATGCTCTCCTCCCT
GAGTCAGGCTGCCCAAGCGCATGGTGGGGTTCTTGGTCATGAAAGACTTGAGGATCCCTGTGGCATCTTC
ATGGAGCCAGGTGGGGTAGACGACTTCATCATTCAGTATGGCCTCAAAAAGGTCATCTTCATTTTCAGCC
TCAAAGGGCGCATGTCCGCACAGCATCTCATAAAGCAACACGCCCATGGCCCACCAGTCTACTGCAGGTC
CATACAGCATCTCCTGAAGGATCTCTGGGGCAATGTAGTCAGGTGTACCGCAGAAGGTGGCTGTGGTGAC
CCCATTACAAATC
